>Addgene plasmid #135241 | p667-UBC-GFP-V5-TurboID_IDG-K | addgene full sequence | sequence record 268090 | Addgene NGS Result
TAATGTGAGTTAGCTCACTCATTAGGCACCCCAGGCTTTACACTTTATGCTTCCGGCTCGTATGTTGTGT
GGAATTGTGAGCGGATAACAATTTCACACAGGAAACAGCTATGACCATGATTACGCCAAGCGCGCAATTA
ACCCTCACTAAAGGGAACAAAAGCTGGAGCTGCAAGCTTAATGTAGTCTTATGCAATACTCTTGTAGTCT
TGCAACATGGTAACGATGAGTTAGCAACATGCCTTACAAGGAGAGAAAAAGCACCGTGCATGCCGATTGG
TGGAAGTAAGGTGGTACGATCGTGCCTTATTAGGAAGGCAACAGACGGGTCTGACATGGATTGGACGAAC
CACTGAATTGCCGCATTGCAGAGATATTGTATTTAAGTGCCTAGCTCGATACATAAACGGGTCTCTCTGG
TTAGACCAGATCTGAGCCTGGGAGCTCTCTGGCTAACTAGGGAACCCACTGCTTAAGCCTCAATAAAGCT
TGCCTTGAGTGCTTCAAGTAGTGTGTGCCCGTCTGTTGTGTGACTCTGGTAACTAGAGATCCCTCAGACC
CTTTTAGTCAGTGTGGAAAATCTCTAGCAGTGGCGCCCGAACAGGGACTTGAAAGCGAAAGGGAAACCAG
AGGAGCTCTCTCGACGCAGGACTCGGCTTGCTGAAGCGCGCACGGCAAGAGGCGAGGGGCGGCGACTGGT
GAGTACGCCAAAAATTTTGACTAGCGGAGGCTAGAAGGAGAGAGATGGGTGCGAGAGCGTCAGTATTAAG
CGGGGGAGAATTAGATCGCGATGGGAAAAAATTCGGTTAAGGCCAGGGGGAAAGAAAAAATATAAATTAA
AACATATAGTATGGGCAAGCAGGGAGCTAGAACGATTCGCAGTTAATCCTGGCCTGTTAGAAACATCAGA
AGGCTGTAGACAAATACTGGGACAGCTACAACCATCCCTTCAGACAGGATCAGAAGAACTTAGATCATTA
TATAATACAGTAGCAACCCTCTATTGTGTGCATCAAAGGATAGAGATAAAAGACACCAAGGAAGCTTTAG
ACAAGATAGAGGAAGAGCAAAACAAAAGTAAGACCACCGCACAGCAAGCGGCCGCTGATCTTCAGACCTG
GAGGAGGAGATATGAGGGACAATTGGAGAAGTGAATTATATAAATATAAAGTAGTAAAAATTGAACCATT
AGGAGTAGCACCCACCAAGGCAAAGAGAAGAGTGGTGCAGAGAGAAAAAAGAGCAGTGGGAATAGGAGCT
TTGTTCCTTGGGTTCTTGGGAGCAGCAGGAAGCACTATGGGCGCAGCGTCAATGACGCTGACGGTACAGG
CCAGACAATTATTGTCTGGTATAGTGCAGCAGCAGAACAATTTGCTGAGGGCTATTGAGGCGCAACAGCA
TCTGTTGCAACTCACAGTCTGGGGCATCAAGCAGCTCCAGGCAAGAATCCTGGCTGTGGAAAGATACCTA
AAGGATCAACAGCTCCTGGGGATTTGGGGTTGCTCTGGAAAACTCATTTGCACCACTGCTGTGCCTTGGA
ATGCTAGTTGGAGTAATAAATCTCTGGAACAGATTTGGAATCACACGACCTGGATGGAGTGGGACAGAGA
AATTAACAATTACACAAGCTTAATACACTCCTTAATTGAAGAATCGCAAAACCAGCAAGAAAAGAATGAA
CAAGAATTATTGGAATTAGATAAATGGGCAAGTTTGTGGAATTGGTTTAACATAACAAATTGGCTGTGGT
ATATAAAATTATTCATAATGATAGTAGGAGGCTTGGTAGGTTTAAGAATAGTTTTTGCTGTACTTTCTAT
AGTGAATAGAGTTAGGCAGGGATATTCACCATTATCGTTTCAGACCCACCTCCCAACCCCGAGGGGACCC
GACAGGCCCGAAGGAATAGAAGAAGAAGGTGGAGAGAGAGACAGAGACAGATCCATTCGATTAGTGAACG
GATCTCGACGGTATCGGTTAACTTTTAAAAGAAAAGGGGGGATTGGGGGGTACAGTGCAGGGGAAAGAAT
AGTAGACATAATAGCAACAGACATACAAACTAAAGAATTACAAAAACAAATTACAAAATTCAAAATTTTA
TCGTCCAGTGTGGTGGAATTCTGCAGATATCAACTTTGTATAGAAAAGTTGGCCTCCGCGCCGGGTTTTG
GCGCCTCCCGCGGGCGCCCCCCTCCTCACGGCGAGCGCTGCCACGTCAGACGAAGGGCGCAGCGAGCGTC
CTGATCCTTCCGCCCGGACGCTCAGGACAGCGGCCCGCTGCTCATAAGACTCGGCCTTAGAACCCCAGTA
TCAGCAGAAGGACATTTTAGGACGGGACTTGGGTGACTCTAGGGCACTGGTTTTCTTTCCAGAGAGCGGA
ACAGGCGAGGAAAAGTAGTCCCTTCTCGGCGATTCTGCGGAGGGATCTCCGTGGGGCGGTGAACGCCGAT
GATTATATAAGGACGCGCCGGGTGTGGCACAGCTAGTTCCGTCGCAGCCGGGATTTGGGTCGCGGTTCTT
GTTTGTGGATCGCTGTGATCGTCACTTGGTGAGTAGCGGGCTGCTGGGCTGGCCGGGGCTTTCGTGGCCG
CCGGGCCGCTCGGTGGGACGGAAGCGTGTGGAGAGACCGCCAAGGGCTGTAGTCTGGGTCCGCGAGCAAG
GTTGCCCTGAACTGGGGGTTGGGGGGAGCGCAGCAAAATGGCGGCTGTTCCCGAGTCTTGAATGGAAGAC
GCTTGTGAGGCGGGCTGTGAGGTCGTTGAAACAAGGTGGGGGGCATGGTGGGCGGCAAGAACCCAAGGTC
TTGAGGCCTTCGCTAATGCGGGAAAGCTCTTATTCGGGTGAGATGGGCTGGGGCACCATCTGGGGACCCT
GACGTGAAGTTTGTCACTGACTGGAGAACTCGGTTTGTCGTCTGTTGCGGGGGCGGCAGTTATGGCGGTG
CCGTTGGGCAGTGCACCCGTACCTTTGGGAGCGCGCGCCCTCGTCGTGTCGTGACGTCACCCGTTCTGTT
GGCTTATAATGCAGGGTGGGGCCACCTGCCGGTAGGTGTGCGGTAGGCTTTTCTCCGTCGCAGGACGCAG
GGTTCGGGCCTAGGGTAGGCTCTCCTGAATCGACAGGCGCCGGACCTCTGGTGAGGGGAGGGATAAGTGA
GGCGTCAGTTTCTTTGGTCGGTTTTATGTACCTATCTTCTTAAGTAGCTGAAGCTCCGGTTTTGAACTAT
GCGCTCGGGGTTGGCGAGTGTGTTTTGTGAAGTTTTTTAGGCACCTTTTGAAATGTAATCATTTGGGTCA
ATATGTAATTTTCAGTGTTAGACTAGTAAATTGTCCGCTAAATTCTGGCCGTTTTTGGCTTTTTTGTTAG
ACGCAACTTTGTACAAAAAAGCAGGCTCCGCGGCCGCCCCCTTCACCATGGTGAGCAAGGGCGAGGAGCT
GTTCACCGGGGTGGTGCCCATCCTGGTCGAGCTGGACGGCGACGTAAACGGCCACAAGTTCAGCGTGTCT
GGCGAGGGCGAGGGCGATGCCACCTACGGCAAGCTGACCCTGAAGTTCATCTGCACCACCGGCAAGCTGC
CCGTGCCCTGGCCCACCCTCGTGACCACCCTGACCTACGGCGTGCAGTGCTTCAGCCGCTACCCCGACCA
CATGAAGCAGCACGACTTCTTCAAGTCCGCCATGCCCGAAGGCTACGTCCAGGAGCGCACCATCTTCTTC
AAGGACGACGGCAACTACAAGACCCGCGCCGAGGTGAAGTTCGAGGGCGACACCCTGGTGAACCGCATCG
AGCTGAAGGGCATCGACTTCAAGGAGGACGGCAACATCCTGGGGCACAAGCTGGAGTACAACTACAACAG
CCACAACGTCTATATCATGGCCGACAAGCAGAAGAACGGCATCAAGGCGAACTTCAAGATCCGCCACAAC
ATCGAGGACGGCAGCGTGCAGCTCGCCGACCACTACCAGCAGAACACCCCCATCGGCGACGGCCCCGTGC
TGCTGCCCGACAACCACTACCTGAGCACCCAGTCCGCCCTGAGCAAAGACCCCAACGAGAAGCGCGATCA
CATGGTCCTGCTGGAGTTCGTGACCGCCGCCGGGATCACTCTCGGCATGGACGAGCTGTACAAGTCCAAG
GGTGGGCGCGCCGACCCAGCTTTCTTGTACAAAGTGGGCGGCAAGCCCATCCCCAACCCCCTGCTGGGCC
TGGACAGCACCGCTAGCAAAGACAATACTGTGCCTCTGAAGCTGATCGCTCTCCTGGCTAATGGCGAGTT
CCATAGTGGCGAACAGCTGGGAGAAACCCTGGGCATGTCCAGGGCCGCTATCAACAAGCACATTCAGACT
CTGCGCGACTGGGGCGTGGACGTGTTCACCGTGCCCGGAAAGGGCTACTCTCTGCCCGAGCCTATCCCGC
TGCTGAACGCTAAACAGATTCTGGGACAGCTGGACGGCGGGAGCGTGGCAGTCCTGCCTGTGGTCGACTC
CACCAATCAGTACCTGCTGGATCGAATCGGCGAGCTGAAGAGTGGGGATGCTTGCATTGCAGAATATCAG
CAGGCAGGGAGAGGAAGCAGAGGGAGGAAATGGTTCTCTCCTTTTGGAGCTAACCTGTACCTGAGTATGT
TTTGGCGCCTGAAGCGGGGACCAGCAGCAATCGGCCTGGGCCCGGTCATCGGAATTGTCATGGCAGAAGC
GCTGCGAAAGCTGGGAGCAGACAAGGTGCGAGTCAAATGGCCCAATGACCTGTATCTGCAGGATAGAAAG
CTGGCAGGCATCCTGGTGGAGCTGGCCGGAATAACAGGCGATGCTGCACAGATCGTCATTGGCGCCGGGA
TTAACGTGGCTATGAGGCGCGTGGAGGAAAGCGTGGTCAATCAGGGCTGGATCACACTGCAGGAAGCAGG
GATTAACCTGGACAGGAATACTCTGGCCGCTACGCTGATCCGAGAGCTGCGGGCAGCCCTGGAACTGTTC
GAGCAGGAAGGCCTGGCTCCATATCTGCCACGGTGGGAGAAGCTGGATAACTTCATCAATAGACCCGTGA
AGCTGATCATTGGGGACAAAGAGATTTTCGGGATTAGCCGGGGGATTGATAAACAGGGAGCCCTGCTGCT
GGAACAGGACGGAGTTATCAAACCCTGGATGGGCGGAGAAATCAGTCTGCGGTCTGCCGAAAAGTAAGCC
AACTTTATTATACATAGTTGATATCCAGCACAGTGGCGGCCGCTCGACAATCAACCTCTGGATTACAAAA
TTTGTGAAAGATTGACTGGTATTCTTAACTATGTTGCTCCTTTTACGCTATGTGGATACGCTGCTTTAAT
GCCTTTGTATCATGCTATTGCTTCCCGTATGGCTTTCATTTTCTCCTCCTTGTATAAATCCTGGTTGCTG
TCTCTTTATGAGGAGTTGTGGCCCGTTGTCAGGCAACGTGGCGTGGTGTGCACTGTGTTTGCTGACGCAA
CCCCCACTGGTTGGGGCATTGCCACCACCTGTCAGCTCCTTTCCGGGACTTTCGCTTTCCCCCTCCCTAT
TGCCACGGCGGAACTCATCGCCGCCTGCCTTGCCCGCTGCTGGACAGGGGCTCGGCTGTTGGGCACTGAC
AATTCCGTGGTGTTGTCGGGGAAGCTGACGTCCTTTCCATGGCTGCTCGCCTGTGTTGCCACCTGGATTC
TGCGCGGGACGTCCTTCTGCTACGTCCCTTCGGCCCTCAATCCAGCGGACCTTCCTTCCCGCGGCCTGCT
GCCGGCTCTGCGGCCTCTTCCGCGTCTTCGCCTTCGCCCTCAGACGAGTCGGATCTCCCTTTGGGCCGCC
TCCCCGCCTGGAATTCTACCGGGTAGGGGAGGCGCTTTTCCCAAGGCAGTCTGGAGCATGCGCTTTAGCA
GCCCCGCTGGGCACTTGGCGCTACACAAGTGGCCTCTGGCCTCGCACACATTCCACATCCACCGGTAGGC
GCCAACCGGCTCCGTTCTTTGGTGGCCCCTTCGCGCCACCTTCTACTCCTCCCCTAGTCAGGAAGTTCCC
CCCCGCCCCGCAGCTCGCGTCGTGCAGGACGTGACAAATGGAAGTAGCACGTCTCACTAGTCTCGTGCAG
ATGGACAGCACCGCTGAGCAATGGAAGCGGGTAGGCCTTTGGGGCAGCGGCCAATAGCAGCTTTGCTCCT
TCGCTTTCTGGGCTCAGAGGCTGGGAAGGGGTGGGTCCGGGGGCGGGCTCAGGGGCGGGCTCAGGGGCGG
GGCGGGCGCCCGAAGGTCCTCCGGAGGCCCGGCATTCTGCACGCTTCAAAAGCGCACGTCTGCCGCGCTG
TTCTCCTCTTCCTCATCTCCGGGCCTTTCGACCTGCAGCCCAAGCTTACCATGACCGAGTACAAGCCCAC
GGTGCGCCTCGCCACCCGCGACGACGTCCCCAGGGCCGTACGCACCCTCGCCGCCGCGTTCGCCGACTAC
CCCGCCACGCGCCACACCGTCGATCCGGACCGCCACATCGAGCGGGTCACCGAGCTGCAAGAACTCTTCC
TCACGCGCGTCGGGCTCGACATCGGCAAGGTGTGGGTCGCGGACGACGGCGCCGCGGTGGCGGTCTGGAC
CACGCCGGAGAGCGTCGAAGCGGGGGCGGTGTTCGCCGAGATCGGCCCGCGCATGGCCGAGTTGAGCGGT
TCCCGGCTGGCCGCGCAGCAACAGATGGAAGGCCTCCTGGCGCCGCACCGGCCCAAGGAGCCCGCGTGGT
TCCTGGCCACCGTCGGCGTCTCGCCCGACCACCAGGGCAAGGGTCTGGGCAGCGCCGTCGTGCTCCCCGG
AGTGGAGGCGGCCGAGCGCGCCGGGGTGCCCGCCTTCCTGGAGACCTCCGCGCCCCGCAACCTCCCCTTC
TACGAGCGGCTCGGCTTCACCGTCACCGCCGACGTCGAGGTGCCCGAAGGACCGCGCACCTGGTGCATGA
CCCGCAAGCCCGGTGCCTGACGCCCGCCCCACGACCCGCAGCGCCCGACCGAAAGGAGCGCACGACCCCA
TGCATCTCGAGGGCCCGGTACCTTTAAGACCAATGACTTACAAGGCAGCTGTAGATCTTAGCCACTTTTT
AAAAGAAAAGGGGGGACTGGAAGGGCTAGCTCACTCCCAACGAAGACAAGATCTGCTTTTTGCTTGTACT
GGGTCTCTCTGGTTAGACCAGATCTGAGCCTGGGAGCTCTCTGGCTAACTAGGGAACCCACTGCTTAAGC
CTCAATAAAGCTTGCCTTGAGTGCTTCAAGTAGTGTGTGCCCGTCTGTTGTGTGACTCTGGTAACTAGAG
ATCCCTCAGACCCTTTTAGTCAGTGTGGAAAATCTCTAGCAGTAGTAGTTCATGTCATCTTATTATTCAG
TATTTATAACTTGCAAAGAAATGAATATCAGAGAGTGAGAGGAACTTGTTTATTGCAGCTTATAATGGTT
ACAAATAAAGCAATAGCATCACAAATTTCACAAATAAAGCATTTTTTTCACTGCATTCTAGTTGTGGTTT
GTCCAAACTCATCAATGTATCTTATCATGTCTGGCTCTAGCTATCCCGCCCCTAACTCCGCCCATCCCGC
CCCTAACTCCGCCCAGTTCCGCCCATTCTCCGCCCCATGGCTGACTAATTTTTTTTATTTATGCAGAGGC
CGAGGCCGCCTCGGCCTCTGAGCTATTCCAGAAGTAGTGAGGAGGCTTTTTTGGAGGCCTAGGGACGTAC
CCAATTCGCCCTATAGTGAGTCGTATTACGCGCGCTCACTGGCCGTCGTTTTACAACGTCGTGACTGGGA
AAACCCTGGCGTTACCCAACTTAATCGCCTTGCAGCACATCCCCCTTTCGCCAGCTGGCGTAATAGCGAA
GAGGCCCGCACCGATCGCCCTTCCCAACAGTTGCGCAGCCTGAATGGCGAATGGG
[124 nt withheld, positions 7896-8019]
C
[91 nt withheld, positions 8021-8111]
A
[49 nt withheld, positions 8113-8161]
CCTTTGACGTTGGAGTCCACGTTCTTT
[37 nt withheld, positions 8189-8225]
ACCCTATCTCGGTCTATTCTTTTGATTTATAAGGGATTTTGCCGATTTCGGCCTATTGGTTAAAAAATGA
GCTGATTTAACAAAAATTTAACGCGAATTTTAACAAAATATTAACGCTTACAATTTAGGTGGCACTTTTC
GGGGAAATGTGCGCGGAACCCCTATTTGTTTATTTTTCTAAATACATTCAAATATGTATCCGCTCATGAG
ACAATAACCCTGATAAATGCTTCAATAATATTGAAAAAGGAAGAGTATGAGTATTCAACATTTCCGTGTC
GCCCTTATTCCCTTTTTTGCGGCATTTTGCCTTCCTGTTTTTGCTCACCCAGAAACGCTGGTGAAAGTAA
AAGATGCTGAAGATCAGTTGGGTGCACGAGTGGGTTACATCGAACTGGATCTCAACAGCGGTAAGATCCT
TGAGAGTTTTCGCCCCGAAGAACGTTTTCCAATGATGAGCACTTTTAAAGTTCTGCTATGTGGCGCGGTA
TTATCCCGTATTGACGCCGGGCAAGAGCAACTCGGTCGCCGCATACACTATTCTCAGAATGACTTGGTTG
AGTACTCACCAGTCACAGAAAAGCATCTTACGGATGGCATGACAGTAAGAGAATTATGCAGTGCTGCCAT
AACCATGAGTGATAACACTGCGGCCAACTTACTTCTGACAACGATCGGAGGACCGAAGGAGCTAACCGCT
TTTTTGCACAACATGGGGGATCATGTAACTCGCCTTGATCGTTGGGAACCGGAGCTGAATGAAGCCATAC
CAAACGACGAGCGTGACACCACGATGCCTGTAGCAATGGCAACAACGTTGCGCAAACTATTAACTGGCGA
ACTACTTACTCTAGCTTCCCGGCAACAATTAATAGACTGGATGGAGGCGGATAAAGTTGCAGGACCACTT
CTGCGCTCGGCCCTTCCGGCTGGCTGGTTTATTGCTGATAAATCTGGAGCCGGTGAGCGTGGGTCTCGCG
GTATCATTGCAGCACTGGGGCCAGATGGTAAGCCCTCCCGTATCGTAGTTATCTACACGACGGGGAGTCA
GGCAACTATGGATGAACGAAATAGACAGATCGCTGAGATAGGTGCCTCACTGATTAAGCATTGGTAACTG
TCAGACCAAGTTTACTCATATATACTTTAGATTGATTTAAAACTTCATTTTTAATTTAAAAGGATCTAGG
TGAAGATCCTTTTTGATAATCTCATGACCAAAATCCCTTAACGTGAGTTTTCGTTCCACTGAGCGTCAGA
CCCCGTAGAAAAGATCAAAGGATCTTCTTGAGATCCTTTTTTTCTGCGCGTAATCTGCTGCTTGCAAACA
AAAAAACCACCGCTACCAGCGGTGGTTTGTTTGCCGGATCAAGAGCTACCAACTCTTTTTCCGAAGGTAA
CTGGCTTCAGCAGAGCGCAGATACCAAATACTGTTCTTCTAGTGTAGCCGTAGTTAGGCCACCACTTCAA
GAACTCTGTAGCACCGCCTACATACCTCGCTCTGCTAATCCTGTTACCAGTGGCTGCTGCCAGTGGCGAT
AAGTCGTGTCTTACCGGGTTGGACTCAAGACGATAGTTACCGGATAAGGCGCAGCGGTCGGGCTGAACGG
GGGGTTCGTGCACACAGCCCAGCTTGGAGCGAACGACCTACACCGAACTGAGATACCTACAGCGTGAGCT
ATGAGAAAGCGCCACGCTTCCCGAAGGGAGAAAGGCGGACAGGTATCCGGTAAGCGGCAGGGTCGGAACA
GGAGAGCGCACGAGGGAGCTTCCAGGGGGAAACGCCTGGTATCTTTATAGTCCTGTCGGGTTTCGCCACC
TCTGACTTGAGCGTCGATTTTTGTGATGCTCGTCAGGGGGGCGGAGCCTATGGAAAAACGCCAGCAACGC
GGCCTTTTTACGGTTCCTGGCCTTTTGCTGGCCTTTTGCTCACATGTTCTTTCCTGCGTTATCCCCTGAT
TCTGTGGATAACCGTATTACCGCCTTTGAGTGAGCTGATACCGCTCGCCGCAGCCGAACGACCGAGCGCA
GCGAGTCAGTGAGCGAGGAAGCGGAAGAGCGCCCAATACGCAAACCGCCTCTCCCCGCGCGTTGGCCGAT
TCATTAATGCAGCTGGCACGACAGGTTTCCCGACTGGAAAGCGGGCAGTGAGCGCAACGCAAT
Features (pLannotate 1.2.2; 32 found; start..end, strand, type, name):
      1..22      +  protein_bind   CAP binding site: CAP binding activates transcription in the presence of cAMP. E. coli catabolite activator protein
     37..67      +  promoter       lac promoter: promoter for the E. coli lac operon
     75..91      +  protein_bind   lac operator: The lac repressor binds to the lac operator to inhibit transcription in E. coli. This inhibition can be relieved by adding lactose or isopropyl-β-D-thiogalactopyranoside (IPTG). lac repressor encoded by lacI
    136..154     +  promoter       T3 promoter: promoter for bacteriophage T3 RNA polymerase
    182..408     +  promoter       RSV promoter: Rous sarcoma virus enhancer/promoter
    409..589     +  LTR            5' LTR (truncated): truncated 5' long terminal repeat (LTR) from HIV-1
    636..761     +  misc_feature   HIV-1 Ψ: packaging signal of human immunodeficiency virus type 1
    745..1108    +  CDS            HIV-1 gag (fragment): gag protein from human immunodeficiency virus 1; gag
   1254..1487    +  misc_feature   RRE: The Rev response element (RRE) of HIV-1 allows for Rev-dependent mRNA export from the nucleus to the cytoplasm.
   1864..1964    +  CDS            Rev (fragment): human immunodeficiency virus 1 (HIV-1) Rev protein; rev; enhances nuclear export of unspliced and incompletely spliced viral mRNAs
   1983..2099    +  misc_feature   cPPT/CTS: central polypurine tract and central termination sequence of HIV-1
   2131..2151    +  protein_bind   attB4: mutant version of attB; core recombination site for the Gateway® BP reaction BP Clonase™
   2151..3362    +  promoter       UbC promoter: human ubiquitin C promoter
   3368..3387    +  protein_bind   attB1 (fragment): mutant version of attB; recombination site for the Gateway® BP reaction BP Clonase™
   3408..4124    +  CDS            EGFP: EGFP is a basic (constitutively fluorescent) green fluorescent protein published in 1996, derived from Aequorea victoria. It is reported to be a rapidly-maturing weak dimer with moderate acid sensitivity.
   4147..4167    -  protein_bind   attB2: mutant version of attB; core recombination site for the Gateway® BP reaction BP Clonase™
   4218..5174    +  CDS            TurboID: mutant of the E. coli biotin ligase BioID engineered for improved catalytic efficiency (Branon et al., 2018)
   5180..5200    -  protein_bind   attB3: mutant version of attB; core recombination site for the Gateway® BP reaction BP Clonase™
   5229..5817    +  misc_feature   WPRE: woodchuck hepatitis virus posttranscriptional regulatory element
   5831..6330    +  promoter       PGK promoter: mouse phosphoglycerate kinase 1 promoter
   6351..6950    +  CDS            PuroR: puromycin N-acetyltransferase; pac from Streptomyces alboniger; confers resistance to puromycin
   7018..7155    +  CDS            nef (fragment): NEF_HV1LA - Experimental evidence at protein level: Swiss-Prot protein existence level 1. Extracellular Nef protein targets CD4(+) T-lymphocytes for apoptosis by interacting with CXCR4 surface receptors. From Human immunodeficiency virus type 1 group M subtype B (isolate Lai) (HIV-1).
   7141..7321    +  LTR            5' LTR (truncated): truncated 5' long terminal repeat (LTR) from HIV-1
   7393..7514    +  polyA_signal   SV40 poly(A) signal: SV40 polyadenylation signal
   7554..7689    +  rep_origin     SV40 ori: SV40 origin of replication
   7710..7728    -  promoter       T7 promoter: promoter for bacteriophage T7 RNA polymerase
   7736..7891    +  CDS            lacZα (fragment): LacZα fragment of β-galactosidase; lacZ fragment
   7896..8324    +  rep_origin     f1 ori (sequence partly withheld): f1 bacteriophage origin of replication; arrow indicates direction of (+) strand synthesis
   8377..8481    +  promoter       AmpR promoter: bla
   8482..9342    +  CDS            AmpR: β-lactamase; bla; confers resistance to ampicillin, carbenicillin, and related antibiotics
   9513..10101   +  rep_origin     ori: high-copy-number ColE1/pMB1/pBR322/pUC origin of replication
  10284..10376   +  CDS            lacI (fragment): lac repressor; lacI; The lac repressor binds to the lac operator to inhibit transcription in E. coli. This inhibition can be relieved by adding lactose or isopropyl-β-D-thiogalactopyranoside (IPTG).
