[The description below was written by a language model from this plasmid's Addgene catalogue record and pLannotate feature annotations shown in this document.]
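Description:
p667-UBC-GFP-V5-TurboID_IDG-K is a lentiviral mammalian expression plasmid built on the pDest667 backbone by multisite Gateway recombination. It is propagated in E. coli under ampicillin selection (AmpR) from a ColE1/pUC-type origin, although the catalogue lists it as low copy. An f1 origin, an SV40 origin, and remnants of a lac/T3/T7 cloning region are also annotated. The viral portion has a third-generation-style layout: an RSV promoter drives a truncated HIV-1 5' LTR, followed by the Ψ packaging signal with a gag fragment, the RRE for Rev-dependent export, and the cPPT/CTS. A truncated downstream LTR and an SV40 polyadenylation signal close the transfer cassette.

The payload lies between attB4 and attB3 sites, which are the scars left by the three-fragment Gateway assembly. The human ubiquitin C promoter (attB4 to attB1) drives EGFP (attB1 to attB2), which is fused at its C terminus to V5-TurboID (attB2 to attB3). The V5 epitope is stated in the catalogue but is not separately annotated in the feature table; presumably it occupies the gap just upstream of the TurboID coding sequence. TurboID is an engineered E. coli biotin ligase that rapidly biotinylates neighbouring proteins. A WPRE downstream enhances transcript expression, and a separate mouse PGK promoter drives the puromycin resistance gene for selection of transduced cells.

The plasmid was produced within the Illuminating the Druggable Genome programme's effort on understudied kinases. It serves as the GFP control bait for proximity-dependent biotinylation proteomics, providing a background profile against which the proximity networks of kinase-TurboID fusions can be compared.
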