Addgene plasmid #135241: p667-UBC-GFP-V5-TurboID_IDG-K
Purpose: Gateway destination clone of GFP (as control) tagged with C-terminal V5-TurboID for generating protein-proximity networks using proximity-dependent biotinylation proteomics
Depositing lab: Ben Major. Depositing organization: University of North Carolina at Chapel Hill.
Backbone
  Vector backbone: pDest667
  Backbone manufacturer: PEL
  Backbone size w/o insert (bp): 9014
  Vector type: Mammalian Expression, Lentiviral ; Gateway Destination
  Selectable markers: Puromycin
Growth in bacteria
  Bacterial resistance: Ampicillin, 100 μg/mL
  Growth temperature: 30°C
  Growth strain: NEB Stable
  Copy number: Low Copy
Gene/Insert
  Gene/Insert name: GFP-V5-TurboID (alt name: GFP)
  Species: Other
  Promoter: Ubiquitin
  Tag / fusion protein: V5-TurboID (C terminal on insert)
  Cloning method: Gateway Cloning
  Sequencing primers: 5′ GCCCGAAGGAATAGAAGAAGAA; 3′ CATAGCGTAAAAGGAGCAACA
Terms and licenses: Academic/Nonprofit Terms; Industry Terms: Not Available to Industry
Depositor comments: These plasmids were generated as part of the Illuminating the Druggable Genome (IDG) program sponsored by the NIH Common Fund. The goal of this program is to identify, gather, and distribute information and resources for proteins that currently are not well-studied yet belong to commonly drug-targeted protein families: protein kinases, non-olfactory G-protein coupled receptors (GPCRs), and ion channels. The IDG program is designed to develop fundamental research tools for understudied proteins, elucidate their function, and disseminate the IDG-related resources and data to the greater scientific community. These lentiviral gateway destination plasmids were generated, as part of the Kinase-Data and Resource Generating Center (DRGC), using the single fragment or multisite gateway cloning technology. They were used for generating proteomics-based protein-interaction and protein-proximity networks that can be accessed through the kinase-DRGC website https://darkkinome.org/. Each plasmid has either an N- or C-terminal fusion protein (Flag/ V5/V5-miniTurbo/V5-TurboID/miniTurbo-V5/TurboID-V5) tagged understudied kinase driven under either a CMV or Ubiquitin (UBC) promoter. All inserts in the pENTR plasmids used to generate the deposited destination plasmids were end-sequenced and insert size validated prior to multi-site gateway cloning. The combined insert size of the single fragment or three fragment destination plasmids were confirmed by restriction digestion (BsrGI, and EcoRV for pDest667; BsrGI, EcoRV, and BstZ17I for pDest663; and BsrGI for pHAGE) and all plasmids were partially sequenced to ensure in-frame ORFs and fusion tags.
How to cite: p667-UBC-GFP-V5-TurboID_IDG-K was a gift from Ben Major (Addgene plasmid # 135241 ; http://n2t.net/addgene:135241 ; RRID:Addgene_135241)
