>Addgene plasmid #135241 | p667-UBC-GFP-V5-TurboID_IDG-K | depositor partial sequence | sequence record 260274 | DK30: TGAAGCTCCGGTTTTGAACT
GNGTGGCTGCGAGTGTGTTTTGTGAGTTTTTTAGGCACCTTTTGAATGTAATCATTTGGGTCAATATGTA
ATTTTCAGTGTTAGACTAGTAAATTGTCCGCTAAATTCTGGCCGTTTTTGGCTTTTTTGTTAGACGCAAC
TTTGTACAAAAAAGCAGGCTCCGCGGCCGCCCCCTTCACCATGGTGAGCAAGGGCGAGGAGCTGTTCACC
GGGGTGGTGCCCATCCTGGTCGAGCTGGACGGCGACGTAAACGGCCACAAGTTCAGCGTGTCTGGCGAGG
GCGAGGGCGATGCCACCTACGGCAAGCTGACCCTGAAGTTCATCTGCACCACCGGCAAGCTGCCCGTGCC
CTGGCCCACCCTCGTGACCACCCTGACCTACGGCGTGCAGTGCTTCAGCCGCTACCCCGACCACATGAAG
CAGCACGACTTCTTCAAGTCCGCCATGCCCGAAGGCTACGTCCAGGAGCGCACCATCTTCTTCAAGGACG
ACGGCAACTACAAGACCCGCGCCGAGGTGAAGTTCGAGGGCGACACCCTGGTGAACCGCATCGAGCTGAA
GGGCATCGACTTCAAGGAGGACGGCAACATCCTGGGGCACAAGCTGGAGTACAACTACAACAGCCACAAC
GTCTATATCATGGCCGACAAGCAGAAGAACGGCATCAAGGCGAACTTCAAGATCCGCCACAACATCGAGG
ACGGCAGCGTGCAGCTCGCCGACCACTACCAGCAGAACACCCCCATCGGCGACGGCCCCGTGCTGCTGCC
CGACAACCACTACCTGAGCACCCAGTCCGCCCTGAGCAAAGACCCCAACGAGAAGCGCGATCACATGGTC
CTGCTGGAGTTCGTGACCGCCGCCGGGATCACTCTCGGCATGGACGAGCTGTACAAGTCCAAGGGTGGGC
GCGCCGACCCAGCTTTCTTGTACAAAGTGGGCGGCAAGCCCATCCCCAACCCCCTGCTGGGCCTGGACAG
CACCGCTAGCAAAGACAATACTGTGCCTCTGAAGCTGATCGCTCTCCTGGCTATGGCGAGTTCCATAGTG
GCGACAGCTGGGAGAAACCCTGGGCATGTCCAGGGCCGCTATCACAGCACATTCAGACTCTGCGCGACTG
GGGGCGGTGACGTGTCACGGGCCCGGAAAGGCTACTCTCTGCCCGAGCTATCCGCTGCTGACGCTAACGA
TTCTGGGAAAGGCTGACGGCGGGAGCGTGNAGTCCTGGCCNGTGGTCGACTCCACCNATCAGATACTGTG
CTGGATCGANTCCGCCCGA
