>Addgene plasmid #135241 | p667-UBC-GFP-V5-TurboID_IDG-K | depositor partial sequence | sequence record 260275 | DK40: CATTTCCTCCCTCTGCTTCC
GGGCCCTCTTATTCTGCATGCAAGCATCCCCACTCTTCAGCTCGCCGATTCGATCCAGCAGGTACTGATT
GGTGGAGTCGACCACAGGCAGGACTGCCACGCTCCCGCCGTCCAGCTGTCCCAGAATCTGTTTAGCGTTC
AGCAGCGGGATAGGCTCGGGCAGAGAGTAGCCCTTTCCGGGCACGGTGAACACGTCCACGCCCCAGTCGC
GCAGAGTCTGAATGTGCTTGTTGATAGCGGCCCTGGACATGCCCAGGGTTTCTCCCAGCTGTTCGCCACT
ATGGAACTCGCCATTAGCCAGGAGAGCGATCAGCTTCAGAGGCACAGTATTGTCTTTGCTAGCGGTGCTG
TCCAGGCCCAGCAGGGGGTTGGGGA
